>Addgene plasmid #207632 | pSC-SmBiT | addgene full sequence | sequence record 409858 | Addgene NGS Result
TCACCACCCTGAATTGACTCTCTTCCGGGCGCTATCATGCCATACCGCGAAAGGTTTTGCGCCATTCGAT
GGTGTCCGGGATCTCGACGCTCTCCCTTATGCGACTCCTGCATTAGGAAGCAGCCCAGTAGTAGGTTGAG
GCCGTTGAGCACCGCCGCCGCAAGGAATGGTGCATGCAAGGAGATGGCGCCCAACAGTCCCCCGGCCACG
GGGCCTGCCACCATACCCACGCCGAAACAAGCGCTCATGAGCCCGAAGTGGCGAGCCCGATCTTCCCCAT
CGGTGATGTCGGCGATATAGGCGCCAGCAACCGCACCTGTGGCGCCGGTGATGCCGGCCACGATGCGTCC
GGCGTAGAGGATCGAGATCTCGATCCCGCGAAATTAATACGACTCACTATAGGGGAATTGTGAGCGGATA
ACAATTCCCCTCTAGAAATAATTTTGTTTAACTTTAAGAAGGAGATATACATATGGTTGATACCTTATCA
GGTTTATCAAGTGAGCAAGGTCAGTCCGGTGATATGACAATTGAAGAAGATAGTGCTACCCATATTAAAT
TCTCATAGCGTGATGAGGACGGCAAAGAGTTAGCTGGTGCAACTATGGAGTTGCGTGATTCATCTGGTAA
AACTATTAGTACATGGATTTCAGATGGACAAGTGAAAGATTTCTACCTGTATCCAGGAAAATATACATTT
GTCGAAACCGCAGCACCAGACGGTTATGAGGTAGCAACTGCTATTACCTTTACAGTTAATGAGCAAGGTC
AGGTTACTGTAAATGGCAAAGCAACTAAAGGTGACGCTCATATTGGTGGCAGTGGTGGTGGGAGCGGCGT
GACTGGATACAGACTTTTTGAAGAGATCCTGGAATTCGGGGGTGGAGGTTCACTCGAGCACCACCACCAC
CACCACTGAGATCCGGCTGCTAACAAAGCCCGAAAGGAAGCTGAGTTGGCTGCTGCCACCGCTGAGCAAT
AACTAGCATAACCCCTTGGGGCCTCTAAACGGGTCTTGAGGGGTTTTTTGCTGAAAGGAGGAACTATATC
CGGATTGGCGAATGGG
[124 nt withheld, positions 1067-1190]
C
[91 nt withheld, positions 1192-1282]
A
[49 nt withheld, positions 1284-1332]
CCTTTGACGTTGGAGTCCACGTTCTTT
[37 nt withheld, positions 1360-1396]
ACCCTATCTCGGTCTATTCTTTTGATTTATAAGGGATTTTGCCGATTTCGGCCTATTGGTTAAAAAATGA
GCTGATTTAACAAAAATTTAACGCGAATTTTAACAAAATATTAACGTTTACAATTTCAGGTGGCACTTTT
CGGGGAAATGTGCGCGGAACCCCTATTTGTTTATTTTTCTAAATACATTCAAATATGTATCCGCTCATGA
GACAATAACCCTGATAAATGCTTCAATAATATTGAAAAAGGAAGAGTATGAGTATTCAACATTTCCGTGT
CGCCCTTATTCCCTTTTTTGCGGCATTTTGCCTTCCTGTTTTTGCTCACCCAGAAACGCTGGTGAAAGTA
AAAGATGCTGAAGATCAGTTGGGTGCACGAGTGGGTTACATCGAACTGGATCTCAACAGCGGTAAGATCC
TTGAGAGTTTTCGCCCCGAAGAACGTTTTCCAATGATGAGCACTTTTAAAGTTCTGCTATGTGGCGCGGT
ATTATCCCGTATTGACGCCGGGCAAGAGCAACTCGGTCGCCGCATACACTATTCTCAGAATGACTTGGTT
GAGTACTCACCAGTCACAGAAAAGCATCTTACGGATGGCATGACAGTAAGAGAATTATGCAGTGCTGCCA
TAACCATGAGTGATAACACTGCGGCCAACTTACTTCTGACAACGATCGGAGGACCGAAGGAGCTAACCGC
TTTTTTGCACAACATGGGGGATCATGTAACTCGCCTTGATCGTTGGGAACCGGAGCTGAATGAAGCCATA
CCAAACGACGAGCGTGACACCACGATGCCTGCAGCAATGGCAACAACGTTGCGCAAACTATTAACTGGCG
AACTACTTACTCTAGCTTCCCGGCAACAATTAATAGACTGGATGGAGGCGGATAAAGTTGCAGGACCACT
TCTGCGCTCGGCCCTTCCGGCTGGCTGGTTTATTGCTGATAAATCTGGAGCCGGTGAGCGTGGGTCTCGC
GGTATCATTGCAGCACTGGGGCCAGATGGTAAGCCCTCCCGTATCGTAGTTATCTACACGACGGGGAGTC
AGGCAACTATGGATGAACGAAATAGACAGATCGCTGAGATAGGTGCCTCACTGATTAAGCATTGGTAACT
GTCAGACCAAGTTTACTCATATATACTTTAGATTGATTTAAAACTTCATTTTTAATTTAAAAGGATCTAG
GTGAAGATCCTTTTTGATAATCTCATGACCAAAATCCCTTAACGTGAGTTTTCGTTCCACTGAGCGTCAG
ACCCCGTAGAAAAGATCAAAGGATCTTCTTGAGATCCTTTTTTTCTGCGCGTAATCTGCTGCTTGCAAAC
AAAAAAACCACCGCTACCAGCGGTGGTTTGTTTGCCGGATCAAGAGCTACCAACTCTTTTTCCGAAGGTA
ACTGGCTTCAGCAGAGCGCAGATACCAAATACTGTCCTTCTAGTGTAGCCGTAGTTAGGCCACCACTTCA
AGAACTCTGTAGCACCGCCTACATACCTCGCTCTGCTAATCCTGTTACCAGTGGCTGCTGCCAGTGGCGA
TAAGTCGTGTCTTACCGGGTTGGACTCAAGACGATAGTTACCGGATAAGGCGCAGCGGTCGGGCTGAACG
GGGGGTTCGTGCACACAGCCCAGCTTGGAGCGAACGACCTACACCGAACTGAGATACCTACAGCGTGAGC
TATGAGAAAGCGCCACGCTTCCCGAAGGGAGAAAGGCGGACAGGTATCCGGTAAGCGGCAGGGTCGGAAC
AGGAGAGCGCACGAGGGAGCTTCCAGGGGGAAACGCCTGGTATCTTTATAGTCCTGTCGGGTTTCGCCAC
CTCTGACTTGAGCGTCGATTTTTGTGATGCTCGTCAGGGGGGCGGAGCCTATGGAAAAACGCCAGCAACG
CGGCCTTTTTACGGTTCCTGGCCTTTTGCTGGCCTTTTGCTCACATGTTCTTTCCTGCGTTATCCCCTGA
TTCTGTGGATAACCGTATTACCGCCTTTGAGTGAGCTGATACCGCTCGCCGCAGCCGAACGACCGAGCGC
AGCGAGTCAGTGAGCGAGGAAGCGGAAGAGCGCCTGATGCGGTATTTTCTCCTTACGCATCTGTGCGGTA
TTTCACACCGCATATATGGTGCACTCTCAGTACAATCTGCTCTGATGCCGCATAGTTAAGCCAGTATACA
CTCCGCTATCGCTACGTGACTGGGTCATGGCTGCGCCCCGACACCCGCCAACACCCGCTGACGCGCCCTG
ACGGGCTTGTCTGCTCCCGGCATCCGCTTACAGACAAGCTGTGACCGTCTCCGGGAGCTGCATGTGTCAG
AGGTTTTCACCGTCATCACCGAAACGCGCGAGGCAGCTGCGGTAAAGCTCATCAGCGTGGTCGTGAAGCG
ATTCACAGATGTCTGCCTGTTCATCCGCGTCCAGCTCGTTGAGTTTCTCCAGAAGCGTTAATGTCTGGCT
TCTGATAAAGCGGGCCATGTTAAGGGCGGTTTTTTCCTGTTTGGTCACTGATGCCTCCGTGTAAGGGGGA
TTTCTGTTCATGGGGGTAATGATACCGATGAAACGAGAGAGGATGCTCACGATACGGGTTACTGATGATG
AACATGCCCGGTTACTGGAACGTTGTGAGGGTAAACAACTGGCGGTATGGATGCGGCGGGACCAGAGAAA
AATCACTCAGGGTCAATGCCAGCGCTTCGTTAATACAGATGTAGGTGTTCCACAGGGTAGCCAGCAGCAT
CCTGCGATGCAGATCCGGAACATAATGGTGCAGGGCGCTGACTTCCGCGTTTCCAGACTTTACGAAACAC
GGAAACCGAAGACCATTCATGTTGTTGCTCAGGTCGCAGACGTTTTGCAGCAGCAGTCGCTTCACGTTCG
CTCGCGTATCGGTGATTCATTCTGCTAACCAGTAAGGCAACCCCGCCAGCCTAGCCGGGTCCTCAACGAC
AGGAGCACGATCATGCGCACCCGTGGGGCCGCCATGCCGGCGATAATGGCCTGCTTCTCGCCGAAACGTT
TGGTGGCGGGACCAGTGACGAAGGCTTGAGCGAGGGCGTGCAAGATTCCGAATACCGCAAGCGACAGGCC
GATCATCGTCGCGCTCCAGCGAAAGCGGTCCTCGCCGAAAATGACCCAGAGCGCTGCCGGCACCTGTCCT
ACGAGTTGCATGATAAAGAAGACAGTCATAAGTGCGGCGACGATAGTCATGCCCCGCGCCCACCGGAAGG
AGCTGACTGGGTTGAAGGCTCTCAAGGGCATCGGTCGAGATCCCGGTGCCTAATGAGTGAGCTAACTTAC
ATTAATTGCGTTGCGCTCACTGCCCGCTTTCCAGTCGGGAAACCTGTCGTGCCAGCTGCATTAATGAATC
GGCCAACGCGCGGGGAGAGGCGGTTTGCGTATTGGGCGCCAGGGTGGTTTTTCTTTTCACCAGTGAGACG
GGCAACAGCTGATTGCCCTTCACCGCCTGGCCCTGAGAGAGTTGCAGCAAGCGGTCCACGCTGGTTTGCC
CCAGCAGGCGAAAATCCTGTTTGATGGTGGTTAACGGCGGGATATAACATGAGCTGTCTTCGGTATCGTC
GTATCCCACTACCGAGATATCCGCACCAACGCGCAGCCCGGACTCGGTAATGGCGCGCATTGCGCCCAGC
GCCATCTGATCGTTGGCAACCAGCATCGCAGTGGGAACGATGCCCTCATTCAGCATTTGCATGGTTTGTT
GAAAACCGGACATGGCACTCCAGTCGCCTTCCCGTTCCGCTATCGGCTGAATTTGATTGCGAGTGAGATA
TTTATGCCAGCCAGCCAGACGCAGACGCGCCGAGACAGAACTTAATGGGCCCGCTAACAGCGCGATTTGC
TGGTGACCCAATGCGACCAGATGCTCCACGCCCAGTCGCGTACCGTCTTCATGGGAGAAAATAATACTGT
TGATGGGTGTCTGGTCAGAGACATCAAGAAATAACGCCGGAACATTAGTGCAGGCAGCTTCCACAGCAAT
GGCATCCTGGTCATCCAGCGGATAGTTAATGATCAGCCCACTGACGCGTTGCGCGAGAAGATTGTGCACC
GCCGCTTTACAGGCTTCGACGCCGCTTCGTTCTACCATCGACACCACCACGCTGGCACCCAGTTGATCGG
CGCGAGATTTAATCGCCGCGACAATTTGCGACGGCGCGTGCAGGGCCAGACTGGAGGTGGCAACGCCAAT
CAGCAACGACTGTTTGCCCGCCAGTTGTTGTGCCACGCGGTTGGGAATGTAATTCAGCTCCGCCATCGCC
GCTTCCACTTTTTCCCGCGTTTTCGCAGAAACGTGGCTGGCCTGGTTCACCACGCGGGAAACGGTCTGAT
AAGAGACACCGGCATACTCTGCGACATCGTATAACGTTACTGGTTTCACAT
Features (pLannotate 1.2.2; 18 found; start..end, strand, type, name):
     84..363     -  CDS            TcR (fragment): tetracycline efflux protein; tet; confers resistance to tetracycline
    385..403     +  promoter       T7 promoter: promoter for bacteriophage T7 RNA polymerase
    404..428     +  protein_bind   lac operator: The lac repressor binds to the lac operator to inhibit transcription in E. coli. This inhibition can be relieved by adding lactose or isopropyl-β-D-thiogalactopyranoside (IPTG). lac repressor encoded by lacI
    443..465     +  RBS            RBS: efficient ribosome binding site from bacteriophage T7 gene 10 (Olins and Rangwala, 1989)
    899..916     +  CDS            9xHis (fragment): 9xHis affinity tag
    926..975     +  CDS            SET1 (fragment): solubility-enhancement tag derived from T7 phage gene 10B
    983..1030    +  terminator     T7 terminator: transcription terminator for bacteriophage T7 RNA polymerase
   1067..1522    +  rep_origin     f1 ori (sequence partly withheld): f1 bacteriophage origin of replication; arrow indicates direction of (+) strand synthesis
   1549..1653    +  promoter       AmpR promoter: bla
   1654..2514    +  CDS            AmpR: β-lactamase; bla; confers resistance to ampicillin, carbenicillin, and related antibiotics
   2685..3273    +  rep_origin     ori: high-copy-number ColE1/pMB1/pBR322/pUC origin of replication
   3459..3601    -  misc_feature   bom: basis of mobility region from pBR322
   3703..3894    -  CDS            rop: Rop protein, which maintains plasmids at low copy number; rop
   3911..4291    +  CDS            YPB1_ECOLX: Protein predicted: Swiss-Prot protein existence level 4. From Escherichia coli.
   4363..4654    -  CDS            TcR (fragment): tetracycline efflux protein; tet; confers resistance to tetracycline
   4669..4690    -  protein_bind   CAP binding site: CAP binding activates transcription in the presence of cAMP. E. coli catabolite activator protein
   4703..5785    -  CDS            lacI: lac repressor; lacI; The lac repressor binds to the lac operator to inhibit transcription in E. coli. This inhibition can be relieved by adding lactose or isopropyl-β-D-thiogalactopyranoside (IPTG).
   5786..76      -  promoter       lacI promoter (across the origin): lacI
