[The description below was written by a language model from this plasmid's Addgene catalogue record and pLannotate feature annotations shown in this document.]
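Description:
pSC-SmBiT is a bacterial expression plasmid built on the pET-21 backbone for producing a photocaged SpyCatcher (pSC) fused to SmBiT, the small peptide fragment of the split NanoLuc luciferase system. The 5,787-nt sequenced plasmid carries the usual pET components: a ColE1/pBR322-type origin with the bom site and rop gene, an f1 phage origin, and a β-lactamase gene for ampicillin selection. The catalogue lists it as high copy, although rop is normally associated with moderated copy number. Short tetracycline-resistance fragments and a predicted E. coli ORF in the annotation are non-functional remnants of the pBR322 lineage.

The synthetic 447-bp insert, cloned between NdeI and XhoI, sits downstream of a T7 promoter with an adjacent lac operator and the T7 gene 10 ribosome binding site, and is followed by the T7 terminator. The plasmid-borne lacI gene supplies repressor, so expression is IPTG-inducible in hosts that provide T7 RNA polymerase. The open reading frame itself was not recognised by the automated annotation, which detected only the C-terminal histidine tag (recorded as 6xHis) used for affinity purification. The short "SET1" hit after the tag is probably vector sequence rather than a designed fusion.

The defining feature is an amber stop codon replacing SpyCatcher's critical lysine, the residue that forms the isopeptide bond with SpyTag. Full-length protein therefore requires amber suppression to insert a non-canonical, photocaged residue, using an orthogonal tRNA/synthetase pair that this plasmid does not supply. The resulting protein stays inert until light removes the cage, allowing light-triggered SpyLigation and spatiotemporally controlled reassembly of split protein pairs, here a split luciferase.
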