Addgene plasmid #207632: pSC-SmBiT
Purpose: A plasmid encoding photocaged SpyCatcher (pSC) fused to SmBiT
Depositing lab: Cole DeForest. Depositing organization: University of Washington. Publication: Spatiotemporal functional assembly of split protein pairs through a light-activated SpyLigation. Ruskowitz ER, Munoz-Robles BG, Strange AC, Butcher CH, Kurniawan S, Filteau JR, DeForest CA. Nat Chem. 2023 May;15(5):694-704. doi: 10.1038/s41557-023-01152-x. Epub 2023 Apr 17. PubMed 37069270.
Backbone
  Vector backbone: pET-21
  Backbone size w/o insert (bp): 5340
  Vector type: Bacterial Expression
Growth in bacteria
  Bacterial resistance: Ampicillin, 100 μg/mL
  Growth temperature: 37°C
  Growth strain: DH5alpha
  Copy number: High Copy
Gene/Insert
  Gene/Insert name: photocaged SpyCatcher-SmBiT
  Species: Synthetic
  Insert size (bp): 447
  Mutation: Amber stop codon at SC's critical lysine
  Promoter: T7
  Tag / fusion protein: 6xHis (C terminal on insert)
  Cloning method: Restriction Enzyme; 5′ cloning site NdeI (unknown if destroyed); 3′ cloning site XhoI (unknown if destroyed)
  Sequencing primers: 5′ T7F; 3′ T7R
Terms and licenses: Academic/Nonprofit Terms; Industry Terms: Not Available to Industry
How to cite: pSC-SmBiT was a gift from Cole DeForest (Addgene plasmid # 207632 ; http://n2t.net/addgene:207632 ; RRID:Addgene_207632)
